>Addgene plasmid #80190 | non-targeting control gRNA (BRDN0001149361) | depositor full sequence | sequence record 150858 | Full Sequence
CCCGGGTGCAAAGATGGATAAAGTTTTAAACAGAGAGGAATCTTTGCAGCTAATGGACCTTCTAGGTCTT
GAAAGGAGTGGGAATTGGCTCCGGTGCCCGTCAGTGGGCAGAGCGCACATCGCCCACAGTCCCCGAGAAG
TTGGGGGGAGGGGTCGGCAATTGATCCGGTGCCTAGAGAAGGTGGCGCGGGGTAAACTGGGAAAGTGATG
TCGTGTACTGGCTCCGCCTTTTTCCCGAGGGTGGGGGAGAACCGTATATAAGTGCAGTAGTCGCCGTGAA
CGTTCTTTTTCGCAACGGGTTTGCCGCCAGAACACAGGTAAGTGCCGTGTGTGGTTCCCGCGGGCCTGGC
CTCTTTACGGGTTATGGCCCTTGCGTGCCTTGAATTACTTCCACCTGGCTGCAGTACGTGATTCTTGATC
CCGAGCTTCGGGTTGGAAGTGGGTGGGAGAGTTCGAGGCCTTGCGCTTAAGGAGCCCCTTCGCCTCGTGC
TTGAGTTGAGGCCTGGCCTGGGCGCTGGGGCCGCCGCGTGCGAATCTGGTGGCACCTTCGCGCCTGTCTC
GCTGCTTTCGATAAGTCTCTAGCCATTTAAAATTTTTGATGACCTGCTGCGACGCTTTTTTTCTGGCAAG
ATAGTCTTGTAAATGCGGGCCAAGATCTGCACACTGGTATTTCGGTTTTTGGGGCCGCGGGCGGCGACGG
GGCCCGTGCGTCCCAGCGCACATGTTCGGCGAGGCGGGGCCTGCGAGCGCGGCCACCGAGAATCGGACGG
GGGTAGTCTCAAGCTGGCCGGCCTGCTCTGGTGCCTGGCCTCGCGCCGCCGTGTATCGCCCCGCCCTGGG
CGGCAAGGCTGGCCCGGTCGGCACCAGTTGCGTGAGCGGAAAGATGGCCGCTTCCCGGCCCTGCTGCAGG
GAGCTCAAAATGGAGGACGCGGCGCTCGGGAGAGCGGGCGGGTGAGTCACCCACACAAAGGAAAAGGGCC
TTTCCGTCCTCAGCCGTCGCTTCATGTGACTCCACGGAGTACCGGGCGCCGTCCAGGCACCTCGATTAGT
TCTCGAGCTTTTGGAGTACGTCGTCTTTAGGTTGGGGGGAGGGGTTTTATGCGATGGAGTTTCCCCACAC
TGAGTGGGTGGAGACTGAAGTTAGGCCAGCTTGGCACTTGATGTAATTCTCCTTGGAATTTGCCCTTTTT
GAGTTTGGATCTTGGTTCATTCTCAAGCCTCAGACAGTGGTTCAAAGTTTTTTTCTTCCATTTCAGGTGT
CGTGACGTACGGCCACCATGACCGAGTACAAGCCCACGGTGCGCCTCGCCACCCGCGACGACGTCCCCAG
GGCCGTACGCACCCTCGCCGCCGCGTTCGCCGACTACCCCGCCACGCGCCACACCGTCGATCCGGACCGC
CACATCGAGCGGGTCACCGAGCTGCAAGAACTCTTCCTCACGCGCGTCGGGCTCGACATCGGCAAGGTGT
GGGTCGCGGACGACGGCGCCGCCGTGGCGGTCTGGACCACGCCGGAGAGCGTCGAAGCGGGGGCGGTGTT
CGCCGAGATCGGCCCGCGCATGGCCGAGTTGAGCGGTTCCCGGCTGGCCGCGCAGCAACAGATGGAAGGC
CTCCTGGCGCCGCACCGGCCCAAGGAGCCCGCGTGGTTCCTGGCCACCGTCGGAGTCTCGCCCGACCACC
AGGGCAAGGGTCTGGGCAGCGCCGTCGTGCTCCCCGGAGTGGAGGCGGCCGAGCGCGCCGGGGTGCCCGC
CTTCCTGGAGACCTCCGCGCCCCGCAACCTCCCCTTCTACGAGCGGCTCGGCTTCACCGTCACCGCCGAC
GTCGAGGTGCCCGAAGGACCGCGCACCTGGTGCATGACCCGCAAGCCCGGTGCCTGAACGCGTTAAGTCG
ACAATCAACCTCTGGATTACAAAATTTGTGAAAGATTGACTGGTATTCTTAACTATGTTGCTCCTTTTAC
GCTATGTGGATACGCTGCTTTAATGCCTTTGTATCATGCTATTGCTTCCCGTATGGCTTTCATTTTCTCC
TCCTTGTATAAATCCTGGTTGCTGTCTCTTTATGAGGAGTTGTGGCCCGTTGTCAGGCAACGTGGCGTGG
TGTGCACTGTGTTTGCTGACGCAACCCCCACTGGTTGGGGCATTGCCACCACCTGTCAGCTCCTTTCCGG
GACTTTCGCTTTCCCCCTCCCTATTGCCACGGCGGAACTCATCGCCGCCTGCCTTGCCCGCTGCTGGACA
GGGGCTCGGCTGTTGGGCACTGACAATTCCGTGGTGTTGTCGGGGAAATCATCGTCCTTTCCTTGGCTGC
TCGCCTGTGTTGCCACCTGGATTCTGCGCGGGACGTCCTTCTGCTACGTCCCTTCGGCCCTCAATCCAGC
GGACCTTCCTTCCCGCGGCCTGCTGCCGGCTCTGCGGCCTCTTCCGCGTCTTCGCCTTCGCCCTCAGACG
AGTCGGATCTCCCTTTGGGCCGCCTCCCCGCGTCGACTTTAAGACCAATGACTTACAAGGCAGCTGTAGA
TCTTAGCCACTTTTTAAAAGAAAAGGGGGGACTGGAAGGGCTAATTCACTCCCAACGAAGACAAGATCTG
CTTTTTGCTTGTACTGGGTCTCTCTGGTTAGACCAGATCTGAGCCTGGGAGCTCTCTGGCTAACTAGGGA
ACCCACTGCTTAAGCCTCAATAAAGCTTGCCTTGAGTGCTTCAAGTAGTGTGTGCCCGTCTGTTGTGTGA
CTCTGGTAACTAGAGATCCCTCAGACCCTTTTAGTCAGTGTGGAAAATCTCTAGCAGTACGTATAGTAGT
TCATGTCATCTTATTATTCAGTATTTATAACTTGCAAAGAAATGAATATCAGAGAGTGAGAGGAACTTGT
TTATTGCAGCTTATAATGGTTACAAATAAAGCAATAGCATCACAAATTTCACAAATAAAGCATTTTTTTC
ACTGCATTCTAGTTGTGGTTTGTCCAAACTCATCAATGTATCTTATCATGTCTGGCTCTAGCTATCCCGC
CCCTAACTCCGCCCATCCCGCCCCTAACTCCGCCCAGTTCCGCCCATTCTCCGCCCCATGGCTGACTAAT
TTTTTTTATTTATGCAGAGGCCGAGGCCGCCTCGGCCTCTGAGCTATTCCAGAAGTAGTGAGGAGGCTTT
TTTGGAGGCCTAGGGACGTACCCAATTCGCCCTATAGTGAGTCGTATTACGCGCGCTCACTGGCCGTCGT
TTTACAACGTCGTGACTGGGAAAACCCTGGCGTTACCCAACTTAATCGCCTTGCAGCACATCCCCCTTTC
GCCAGCTGGCGTAATAGCGAAGAGGCCCGCACCGATCGCCCTTCCCAACAGTTGCGCAGCCTGAATGGCG
AATGGG
[124 nt withheld, positions 3367-3490]
C
[91 nt withheld, positions 3492-3582]
A
[49 nt withheld, positions 3584-3632]
CCTTTGACGTTGGAGTCCACGTTCTTT
[37 nt withheld, positions 3660-3696]
ACCCTATCTCGGTCTATTCTTTTGATTTATAAGGGATTTTGCCGATTTCGGCCTATTGGTTAAAAAATGA
GCTGATTTAACAAAAATTTAACGCGAATTTTAACAAAATATTAACGCTTACAATTTAGGTGGCACTTTTC
GGGGAAATGTGCGCGGAACCCCTATTTGTTTATTTTTCTAAATACATTCAAATATGTATCCGCTCATGAG
ACAATAACCCTGATAAATGCTTCAATAATATTGAAAAAGGAAGAGTATGAGTATTCAACATTTCCGTGTC
GCCCTTATTCCCTTTTTTGCGGCATTTTGCCTTCCTGTTTTTGCTCACCCAGAAACGCTGGTGAAAGTAA
AAGATGCTGAAGATCAGTTGGGTGCACGAGTGGGTTACATCGAACTGGATCTCAACAGCGGTAAGATCCT
TGAGAGTTTTCGCCCCGAAGAACGTTTTCCAATGATGAGCACTTTTAAAGTTCTGCTATGTGGCGCGGTA
TTATCCCGTATTGACGCCGGGCAAGAGCAACTCGGTCGCCGCATACACTATTCTCAGAATGACTTGGTTG
AGTACTCACCAGTCACAGAAAAGCATCTTACGGATGGCATGACAGTAAGAGAATTATGCAGTGCTGCCAT
AACCATGAGTGATAACACTGCGGCCAACTTACTTCTGACAACGATCGGAGGACCGAAGGAGCTAACCGCT
TTTTTGCACAACATGGGGGATCATGTAACTCGCCTTGATCGTTGGGAACCGGAGCTGAATGAAGCCATAC
CAAACGACGAGCGTGACACCACGATGCCTGTAGCAATGGCAACAACGTTGCGCAAACTATTAACTGGCGA
ACTACTTACTCTAGCTTCCCGGCAACAATTAATAGACTGGATGGAGGCGGATAAAGTTGCAGGACCACTT
CTGCGCTCGGCCCTTCCGGCTGGCTGGTTTATTGCTGATAAATCTGGAGCCGGTGAGCGTGGGTCTCGCG
GTATCATTGCAGCACTGGGGCCAGATGGTAAGCCCTCCCGTATCGTAGTTATCTACACGACGGGGAGTCA
GGCAACTATGGATGAACGAAATAGACAGATCGCTGAGATAGGTGCCTCACTGATTAAGCATTGGTAACTG
TCAGACCAAGTTTACTCATATATACTTTAGATTGATTTAAAACTTCATTTTTAATTTAAAAGGATCTAGG
TGAAGATCCTTTTTGATAATCTCATGACCAAAATCCCTTAACGTGAGTTTTCGTTCCACTGAGCGTCAGA
CCCCGTAGAAAAGATCAAAGGATCTTCTTGAGATCCTTTTTTTCTGCGCGTAATCTGCTGCTTGCAAACA
AAAAAACCACCGCTACCAGCGGTGGTTTGTTTGCCGGATCAAGAGCTACCAACTCTTTTTCCGAAGGTAA
CTGGCTTCAGCAGAGCGCAGATACCAAATACTGTTCTTCTAGTGTAGCCGTAGTTAGGCCACCACTTCAA
GAACTCTGTAGCACCGCCTACATACCTCGCTCTGCTAATCCTGTTACCAGTGGCTGCTGCCAGTGGCGAT
AAGTCGTGTCTTACCGGGTTGGACTCAAGACGATAGTTACCGGATAAGGCGCAGCGGTCGGGCTGAACGG
GGGGTTCGTGCACACAGCCCAGCTTGGAGCGAACGACCTACACCGAACTGAGATACCTACAGCGTGAGCT
ATGAGAAAGCGCCACGCTTCCCGAAGGGAGAAAGGCGGACAGGTATCCGGTAAGCGGCAGGGTCGGAACA
GGAGAGCGCACGAGGGAGCTTCCAGGGGGAAACGCCTGGTATCTTTATAGTCCTGTCGGGTTTCGCCACC
TCTGACTTGAGCGTCGATTTTTGTGATGCTCGTCAGGGGGGCGGAGCCTATGGAAAAACGCCAGCAACGC
GGCCTTTTTACGGTTCCTGGCCTTTTGCTGGCCTTTTGCTCACATGTTCTTTCCTGCGTTATCCCCTGAT
TCTGTGGATAACCGTATTACCGCCTTTGAGTGAGCTGATACCGCTCGCCGCAGCCGAACGACCGAGCGCA
GCGAGTCAGTGAGCGAGGAAGCGGAAGAGCGCCCAATACGCAAACCGCCTCTCCCCGCGCGTTGGCCGAT
TCATTAATGCAGCTGGCACGACAGGTTTCCCGACTGGAAAGCGGGCAGTGAGCGCAACGCAATTAATGTG
AGTTAGCTCACTCATTAGGCACCCCAGGCTTTACACTTTATGCTTCCGGCTCGTATGTTGTGTGGAATTG
TGAGCGGATAACAATTTCACACAGGAAACAGCTATGACCATGATTACGCCAAGCGCGCAATTAACCCTCA
CTAAAGGGAACAAAAGCTGGAGCTGCAAGCTTAATGTAGTCTTATGCAATACTCTTGTAGTCTTGCAACA
TGGTAACGATGAGTTAGCAACATGCCTTACAAGGAGAGAAAAAGCACCGTGCATGCCGATTGGTGGAAGT
AAGGTGGTACGATCGTGCCTTATTAGGAAGGCAACAGACGGGTCTGACATGGATTGGACGAACCACTGAA
TTGCCGCATTGCAGAGATATTGTATTTAAGTGCCTAGCTCGATACATAAACGGGTCTCTCTGGTTAGACC
AGATCTGAGCCTGGGAGCTCTCTGGCTAACTAGGGAACCCACTGCTTAAGCCTCAATAAAGCTTGCCTTG
AGTGCTTCAAGTAGTGTGTGCCCGTCTGTTGTGTGACTCTGGTAACTAGAGATCCCTCAGACCCTTTTAG
TCAGTGTGGAAAATCTCTAGCAGTGGCGCCCGAACAGGGACTTGAAAGCGAAAGGGAAACCAGAGGAGCT
CTCTCGACGCAGGACTCGGCTTGCTGAAGCGCGCACGGCAAGAGGCGAGGGGCGGCGACTGGTGAGTACG
CCAAAAATTTTGACTAGCGGAGGCTAGAAGGAGAGAGATGGGTGCGAGAGCGTCAGTATTAAGCGGGGGA
GAATTAGATCGCGATGGGAAAAAATTCGGTTAAGGCCAGGGGGAAAGAAAAAATATAAATTAAAACATAT
AGTATGGGCAAGCAGGGAGCTAGAACGATTCGCAGTTAATCCTGGCCTGTTAGAAACATCAGAAGGCTGT
AGACAAATACTGGGACAGCTACAACCATCCCTTCAGACAGGATCAGAAGAACTTAGATCATTATATAATA
CAGTAGCAACCCTCTATTGTGTGCATCAAAGGATAGAGATAAAAGACACCAAGGAAGCTTTAGACAAGAT
AGAGGAAGAGCAAAACAAAAGTAAGACCACCGCACAGCAAGCGGCCGCTGATCTTCAGACCTGGAGGAGG
AGATATGAGGGACAATTGGAGAAGTGAATTATATAAATATAAAGTAGTAAAAATTGAACCATTAGGAGTA
GCACCCACCAAGGCAAAGAGAAGAGTGGTGCAGAGAGAAAAAAGAGCAGTGGGAATAGGAGCTTTGTTCC
TTGGGTTCTTGGGAGCAGCAGGAAGCACTATGGGCGCAGCGTCAATGACGCTGACGGTACAGGCCAGACA
ATTATTGTCTGGTATAGTGCAGCAGCAGAACAATTTGCTGAGGGCTATTGAGGCGCAACAGCATCTGTTG
CAACTCACAGTCTGGGGCATCAAGCAGCTCCAGGCAAGAATCCTGGCTGTGGAAAGATACCTAAAGGATC
AACAGCTCCTGGGGATTTGGGGTTGCTCTGGAAAACTCATTTGCACCACTGCTGTGCCTTGGAATGCTAG
TTGGAGTAATAAATCTCTGGAACAGATTTGGAATCACACGACCTGGATGGAGTGGGACAGAGAAATTAAC
AATTACACAAGCTTAATACACTCCTTAATTGAAGAATCGCAAAACCAGCAAGAAAAGAATGAACAAGAAT
TATTGGAATTAGATAAATGGGCAAGTTTGTGGAATTGGTTTAACATAACAAATTGGCTGTGGTATATAAA
ATTATTCATAATGATAGTAGGAGGCTTGGTAGGTTTAAGAATAGTTTTTGCTGTACTTTCTATAGTGAAT
AGAGTTAGGCAGGGATATTCACCATTATCGTTTCAGACCCACCTCCCAACCCCGAGGGGACCCAGAGAGG
GCCTATTTCCCATGATTCCTTCATATTTGCATATACGATACAAGGCTGTTAGAGAGATAATTAGAATTAA
TTTGACTGTAAACACAAAGATATTAGTACAAAATACGTGACGTAGAAAGTAATAATTTCTTGGGTAGTTT
GCAGTTTTAAAATTATGTTTTAAAATGGACTATCATATGCTTACCGTAACTTGAAAGTATTTCGATTTCT
TGGCTTTATATATCTTGTGGAAAGGACGAAACACCGATCTGAGCGTTTTCGGCCGCGTTTTAGAGCTAGA
AATAGCAAGTTAAAATAAGGCTAGTCCGTTATCAACTTGAAAAAGTGGCACCGAGTCGGTGCTTTTTTAA
GCTTGGCGTAACTAGATCTTGAGACAAATGGCAGTATTCATCCACAATTTTAAAAGAAAAGGGGGGATTG
GGGGGTACAGTGCAGGGGAAAGAATAGTAGACATAATAGCAACAGACATACAAACTAAAGAATTACAAAA
ACAAATTACAAAAATTCAAAATTTTCGGGTTTATTACAGGGACAGCAGAGATCCACTTTGGCGCCGGCTC
GAGGGGG
Features (pLannotate 1.2.2; 29 found; start..end, strand, type, name):
     14..80      +  CDS            small t antigen (fragment): SV40 (simian virus 40) small t antigen
    106..317     +  promoter       EF-1α core promoter: core promoter for human elongation factor EF-1α
    318..1256    +  intron         EF-1α intron A: intron upstream of the start codon of human EF-1α
   1278..1877    +  CDS            PuroR (fragment): puromycin N-acetyltransferase; pac from Streptomyces; confers resistance to puromycin
   1893..2481    +  misc_feature   WPRE: woodchuck hepatitis virus posttranscriptional regulatory element
   2532..2551    +  misc_feature   cPPT/CTS (fragment): central polypurine tract and central termination sequence of HIV-1
   2553..2786    +  LTR            3' LTR (ΔU3): self-inactivating 3' long terminal repeat (LTR) from HIV-1
   2864..2985    +  polyA_signal   SV40 poly(A) signal: SV40 polyadenylation signal
   3025..3160    +  rep_origin     SV40 ori: SV40 origin of replication
   3181..3199    -  promoter       T7 promoter: promoter for bacteriophage T7 RNA polymerase
   3207..3362    +  CDS            lacZα (fragment): LacZα fragment of β-galactosidase; lacZ fragment
   3367..3795    +  rep_origin     f1 ori (sequence partly withheld): f1 bacteriophage origin of replication; arrow indicates direction of (+) strand synthesis
   3848..3952    +  promoter       AmpR promoter: bla
   3953..4813    +  CDS            AmpR: β-lactamase; bla; confers resistance to ampicillin, carbenicillin, and related antibiotics
   4984..5572    +  rep_origin     ori: high-copy-number ColE1/pMB1/pBR322/pUC origin of replication
   5755..5847    +  CDS            lacI (fragment): lac repressor; lacI; The lac repressor binds to the lac operator to inhibit transcription in E. coli. This inhibition can be relieved by adding lactose or isopropyl-β-D-thiogalactopyranoside (IPTG).
   5860..5881    +  protein_bind   CAP binding site: CAP binding activates transcription in the presence of cAMP. E. coli catabolite activator protein
   5896..5926    +  promoter       lac promoter: promoter for the E. coli lac operon
   5934..5950    +  protein_bind   lac operator: The lac repressor binds to the lac operator to inhibit transcription in E. coli. This inhibition can be relieved by adding lactose or isopropyl-β-D-thiogalactopyranoside (IPTG). lac repressor encoded by lacI
   5995..6013    +  promoter       T3 promoter: promoter for bacteriophage T3 RNA polymerase
   6041..6267    +  promoter       RSV promoter: Rous sarcoma virus enhancer/promoter
   6268..6448    +  LTR            5' LTR (truncated): truncated 5' long terminal repeat (LTR) from HIV-1
   6495..6620    +  misc_feature   HIV-1 Ψ: packaging signal of human immunodeficiency virus type 1
   6604..6967    +  CDS            HIV-1 gag (fragment): gag protein from human immunodeficiency virus 1; gag
   7113..7346    +  misc_feature   RRE: The Rev response element (RRE) of HIV-1 allows for Rev-dependent mRNA export from the nucleus to the cytoplasm.
   7723..7749    +  CDS            Rev (fragment): human immunodeficiency virus 1 (HIV-1) Rev protein; rev; enhances nuclear export of unspliced and incompletely spliced viral mRNAs
   7753..7993    +  promoter       U6 promoter: RNA polymerase III promoter for human U6 snRNA
   8023..8098    +  misc_RNA       gRNA scaffold: guide RNA scaffold for the Streptococcus pyogenes CRISPR/Cas9 system
   8154..8271    +  misc_feature   cPPT/CTS: central polypurine tract and central termination sequence of HIV-1
