[The description below was written by a language model from this plasmid's Addgene catalogue record and pLannotate feature annotations shown in this document.]
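Description:
The non-targeting control gRNA (BRDN0001149361) plasmid is a third-generation lentiviral guide RNA vector built on the lentiGuide-Puro backbone, intended for delivery into mammalian cells as a negative control in CRISPR-Cas9 experiments. In bacteria it is maintained at high copy through a ColE1/pUC-type origin and selected with ampicillin via the β-lactamase gene. The backbone also carries an f1 origin, an SV40 origin and leftover lac, T7 and T3 cloning-vector elements that play no role in its lentiviral function.

The lentiviral genome is driven by an RSV promoter fused to a truncated HIV-1 5' LTR, which makes transcription in packaging cells Tat-independent. This is followed by the Ψ packaging signal, a partial gag sequence and the Rev response element for Rev-dependent nuclear export. It ends in a self-inactivating ΔU3 3' LTR with a downstream SV40 polyadenylation signal. Within this unit, a human U6 RNA polymerase III promoter expresses a 20-nucleotide spacer joined to the Streptococcus pyogenes Cas9 guide RNA scaffold. The spacer is catalogued as non-targeting, with human listed as the species context. A cPPT/CTS element lies after the guide cassette and aids nuclear import of the viral genome. An EF-1α core promoter with its intron A then drives puromycin N-acetyltransferase for selection of transduced cells, and a WPRE enhances transcript expression.

The plasmid encodes no Cas9, so it must be used in cells that receive the nuclease separately. It serves as a baseline control alongside gene-targeting guides in the same backbone, in work associated with optimized sgRNA design for on-target activity and reduced off-target effects.
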