Addgene plasmid #80190: non-targeting control gRNA (BRDN0001149361)
Purpose: 3rd generation lentiviral gRNA plasmid, non-targeting control gRNA
Depositing lab: John Doench & David Root. Depositing organization: Broad Institute. Publication: Optimized sgRNA design to maximize activity and minimize off-target effects of CRISPR-Cas9. Doench JG, Fusi N, Sullender M, Hegde M, Vaimberg EW, Donovan KF, Smith I, Tothova Z, Wilen C, Orchard R, Virgin HW, Listgarten J, Root DE. Nat Biotechnol. 2016 Jan 18. doi: 10.1038/nbt.3437. PubMed 26780180.
Backbone
  Vector backbone: lentiGuide-Puro
  Backbone manufacturer: Zhang Lab (Addgene plasmid # 52963)
  Vector type: Mammalian Expression, Lentiviral, CRISPR
  Selectable markers: Puromycin
Growth in bacteria
  Bacterial resistance: Ampicillin, 100 μg/mL
  Growth temperature: 37°C
  Growth strain: DH5alpha
  Copy number: High Copy
Gene/Insert
  Gene/Insert name: Non-targeting control gRNA
  gRNA/shRNA sequence: ATCTGAGCGTTTTCGGCCGC
  Species: H. sapiens (human)
  Promoter: hU6
  Cloning method: Unknown
  Sequencing primers: 5′ U6-F; 3′ pS2-R
Terms and licenses: Academic/Nonprofit Terms; Industry Terms: Not Available to Industry
How to cite: non-targeting control gRNA (BRDN0001149361) was a gift from John Doench & David Root (Addgene plasmid # 80190 ; http://n2t.net/addgene:80190 ; RRID:Addgene_80190)
