>Addgene plasmid #80190 | non-targeting control gRNA (BRDN0001149361) | depositor partial sequence | sequence record 150859 | Target Sequence
ATCTGAGCGTTTTCGGCCGC
