>Addgene plasmid #80190 | non-targeting control gRNA (BRDN0001149361) | addgene partial sequence | sequence record 189097 | hU6-F
CGTAGAAAGTAATAATTTCTTGGGTAGTTTGCAGTTTTAAAATTATGTTTTAAAATGGACTATCATATGC
TTACCGTAACTTGAAAGTATTTCGATTTCTTGGCTTTATATATCTTGTGGAAAGGACGAAACACCGATCT
GAGCGTTTTCGGCCGCGTTTTAGAGCTAGAAATAGCAAGTTAAAATAAGGCTAGTCCGTTATCAACTTGA
AAAAGTGGCACCGAGTCGGTGCTTTTTTAAGCTTGGCGTAACTAGATCTTGAGACAAATGGCAGTATTCA
TCCACAATTTTAAAAGAAAAGGGGGGATTGGGGGGTACAGTGCAGGGGAAAGAATAGTAGACATAATAGC
AACAGACATACAAACTAAAGAATTACAAAAACAAATTACAAAAATTCAAAATTTTCGGGTTTATTACAGG
GACAGCAGAGATCCACTTTGGCGCCGGCTCGAGGGGGCCCGGGTGCAAAGATGGATAAAGTTTTAAACAG
AGAGGAATCTTTGCAGCTAATGGACCTTCTAGGTCTTGAAAGGAGTGGGAATTGGCTCCGGTGCCCGTCA
GTGGGCAGAG
